Addgene plasmid #77294: PRKAG3 gRNA (BRDN0001146704)
Purpose: 3rd generation lentiviral gRNA plasmid targeting human PRKAG3
Depositing lab: John Doench & David Root. Depositing organization: Broad Institute. Publication: Optimized sgRNA design to maximize activity and minimize off-target effects of CRISPR-Cas9. Doench JG, Fusi N, Sullender M, Hegde M, Vaimberg EW, Donovan KF, Smith I, Tothova Z, Wilen C, Orchard R, Virgin HW, Listgarten J, Root DE. Nat Biotechnol. 2016 Jan 18. doi: 10.1038/nbt.3437. PubMed 26780180.
Backbone
  Vector backbone: lentiGuide-Puro
  Backbone manufacturer: Zhang Lab (Addgene plasmid # 52963)
  Vector type: Mammalian Expression, Lentiviral, CRISPR
  Selectable markers: Puromycin
Growth in bacteria
  Bacterial resistance: Ampicillin, 100 μg/mL
  Growth temperature: 37°C
  Growth strain: DH5alpha
  Copy number: High Copy
Gene/Insert
  Gene/Insert name: PRKAG3 (alt names: PRKAG3; NM_017431.2)
  gRNA/shRNA sequence: GCAGCTCAGAAAGAATCCGT
  Species: H. sapiens (human)
  Entrez Gene: PRKAG3 (a.k.a. AMPKG3)
  Promoter: hU6
  Cloning method: Unknown
  Sequencing primers: 5′ U6-F; 3′ pS2-R
Terms and licenses: Academic/Nonprofit Terms; Industry Terms: Not Available to Industry
Depositor comments: The gRNA was designed to target the following Genbank reference sequence(s): NM_017431.2. Note that this plasmid does NOT contain Cas9. It should be used in conjunction with lentiCas9-Blast (Addgene #52962) or otherwise with cell lines already expressing Cas9. Browse the full kinome gRNA library at http://www.addgene.org/pooled-library/broadgpp-human-kinome/ or visit http://www.broadinstitute.org/rnai/public/ for detailed protocols and information.
How to cite: PRKAG3 gRNA (BRDN0001146704) was a gift from John Doench & David Root (Addgene plasmid # 77294 ; http://n2t.net/addgene:77294 ; RRID:Addgene_77294)
