[The description below was written by a language model from this plasmid's Addgene catalogue record and pLannotate feature annotations shown in this document.]
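Description:
PRKAG3 gRNA (BRDN0001146704) is a third-generation lentiviral CRISPR guide plasmid built on the lentiGuide-Puro backbone and designed to express a single guide RNA against human PRKAG3 (also known as AMPKG3, a gamma subunit of AMP-activated protein kinase). The 8.3 kb plasmid is propagated in E. coli as a high-copy construct through a ColE1/pUC-type origin with ampicillin selection (AmpR). It also carries an f1 origin and remnants of a cloning-vector lac region flanked by T7 and T3 promoters.

The transfer cassette begins with an RSV promoter fused to a truncated HIV-1 5' LTR, which makes genomic RNA production in packaging cells Tat-independent. This is followed by the Ψ packaging signal with a partial gag sequence and the Rev response element for nuclear export of the full-length transcript. Downstream, a human U6 RNA polymerase III promoter drives the PRKAG3-specific spacer joined to the Streptococcus pyogenes Cas9 gRNA scaffold. A cPPT/CTS element that aids nuclear import of the provirus comes next. An EF-1α promoter with its first intron then expresses puromycin N-acetyltransferase for selection of transduced mammalian cells, and a WPRE enhances transcript expression. The cassette ends in a self-inactivating ΔU3 3' LTR, with an SV40 polyadenylation signal and SV40 origin lying outside it.

The plasmid does not encode Cas9, so it must be paired with a separate Cas9 vector such as lentiCas9-Blast or used in cells that already express Cas9. It is an individual clone associated with a human kinome gRNA library made with optimized sgRNA design rules, and it is suited to knockout of PRKAG3 in human cells.
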