Features (pLannotate 1.2.2; 29 found; start..end, strand, type, name):
     14..80      +  CDS            small t antigen (fragment): SV40 (simian virus 40) small t antigen
    106..317     +  promoter       EF-1α core promoter: core promoter for human elongation factor EF-1α
    318..1256    +  intron         EF-1α intron A: intron upstream of the start codon of human EF-1α
   1278..1877    +  CDS            PuroR (fragment): puromycin N-acetyltransferase; pac from Streptomyces; confers resistance to puromycin
   1893..2481    +  misc_feature   WPRE: woodchuck hepatitis virus posttranscriptional regulatory element
   2532..2551    +  misc_feature   cPPT/CTS (fragment): central polypurine tract and central termination sequence of HIV-1
   2553..2786    +  LTR            3' LTR (ΔU3): self-inactivating 3' long terminal repeat (LTR) from HIV-1
   2864..2985    +  polyA_signal   SV40 poly(A) signal: SV40 polyadenylation signal
   3025..3160    +  rep_origin     SV40 ori: SV40 origin of replication
   3181..3199    -  promoter       T7 promoter: promoter for bacteriophage T7 RNA polymerase
   3207..3362    +  CDS            lacZα (fragment): LacZα fragment of β-galactosidase; lacZ fragment
   3367..3795    +  rep_origin     f1 ori (sequence partly withheld): f1 bacteriophage origin of replication; arrow indicates direction of (+) strand synthesis
   3848..3952    +  promoter       AmpR promoter: bla
   3953..4813    +  CDS            AmpR: β-lactamase; bla; confers resistance to ampicillin, carbenicillin, and related antibiotics
   4984..5572    +  rep_origin     ori: high-copy-number ColE1/pMB1/pBR322/pUC origin of replication
   5755..5847    +  CDS            lacI (fragment): lac repressor; lacI; The lac repressor binds to the lac operator to inhibit transcription in E. coli. This inhibition can be relieved by adding lactose or isopropyl-β-D-thiogalactopyranoside (IPTG).
   5860..5881    +  protein_bind   CAP binding site: CAP binding activates transcription in the presence of cAMP. E. coli catabolite activator protein
   5896..5926    +  promoter       lac promoter: promoter for the E. coli lac operon
   5934..5950    +  protein_bind   lac operator: The lac repressor binds to the lac operator to inhibit transcription in E. coli. This inhibition can be relieved by adding lactose or isopropyl-β-D-thiogalactopyranoside (IPTG). lac repressor encoded by lacI
   5995..6013    +  promoter       T3 promoter: promoter for bacteriophage T3 RNA polymerase
   6041..6267    +  promoter       RSV promoter: Rous sarcoma virus enhancer/promoter
   6268..6448    +  LTR            5' LTR (truncated): truncated 5' long terminal repeat (LTR) from HIV-1
   6495..6620    +  misc_feature   HIV-1 Ψ: packaging signal of human immunodeficiency virus type 1
   6604..6967    +  CDS            HIV-1 gag (fragment): gag protein from human immunodeficiency virus 1; gag
   7113..7346    +  misc_feature   RRE: The Rev response element (RRE) of HIV-1 allows for Rev-dependent mRNA export from the nucleus to the cytoplasm.
   7723..7749    +  CDS            Rev (fragment): human immunodeficiency virus 1 (HIV-1) Rev protein; rev; enhances nuclear export of unspliced and incompletely spliced viral mRNAs
   7753..7993    +  promoter       U6 promoter: RNA polymerase III promoter for human U6 snRNA
   8023..8098    +  misc_RNA       gRNA scaffold: guide RNA scaffold for the Streptococcus pyogenes CRISPR/Cas9 system
   8154..8271    +  misc_feature   cPPT/CTS: central polypurine tract and central termination sequence of HIV-1
>Addgene plasmid #77294 | PRKAG3 gRNA (BRDN0001146704) | addgene full sequence | sequence record 187480 | Addgene Assembled Sequence
CCCGGGTGCAAAGATGGATAAAGTTTTAAACAGAGAGGAATCTTTGCAGCTAATGGACCTTCTAGGTCTT
GAAAGGAGTGGGAATTGGCTCCGGTGCCCGTCAGTGGGCAGAGCGCACATCGCCCACAGTCCCCGAGAAG
TTGGGGGGAGGGGTCGGCAATTGATCCGGTGCCTAGAGAAGGTGGCGCGGGGTAAACTGGGAAAGTGATG
TCGTGTACTGGCTCCGCCTTTTTCCCGAGGGTGGGGGAGAACCGTATATAAGTGCAGTAGTCGCCGTGAA
CGTTCTTTTTCGCAACGGGTTTGCCGCCAGAACACAGGTAAGTGCCGTGTGTGGTTCCCGCGGGCCTGGC
CTCTTTACGGGTTATGGCCCTTGCGTGCCTTGAATTACTTCCACCTGGCTGCAGTACGTGATTCTTGATC
CCGAGCTTCGGGTTGGAAGTGGGTGGGAGAGTTCGAGGCCTTGCGCTTAAGGAGCCCCTTCGCCTCGTGC
TTGAGTTGAGGCCTGGCCTGGGCGCTGGGGCCGCCGCGTGCGAATCTGGTGGCACCTTCGCGCCTGTCTC
GCTGCTTTCGATAAGTCTCTAGCCATTTAAAATTTTTGATGACCTGCTGCGACGCTTTTTTTCTGGCAAG
ATAGTCTTGTAAATGCGGGCCAAGATCTGCACACTGGTATTTCGGTTTTTGGGGCCGCGGGCGGCGACGG
GGCCCGTGCGTCCCAGCGCACATGTTCGGCGAGGCGGGGCCTGCGAGCGCGGCCACCGAGAATCGGACGG
GGGTAGTCTCAAGCTGGCCGGCCTGCTCTGGTGCCTGGCCTCGCGCCGCCGTGTATCGCCCCGCCCTGGG
CGGCAAGGCTGGCCCGGTCGGCACCAGTTGCGTGAGCGGAAAGATGGCCGCTTCCCGGCCCTGCTGCAGG
GAGCTCAAAATGGAGGACGCGGCGCTCGGGAGAGCGGGCGGGTGAGTCACCCACACAAAGGAAAAGGGCC
TTTCCGTCCTCAGCCGTCGCTTCATGTGACTCCACGGAGTACCGGGCGCCGTCCAGGCACCTCGATTAGT
TCTCGAGCTTTTGGAGTACGTCGTCTTTAGGTTGGGGGGAGGGGTTTTATGCGATGGAGTTTCCCCACAC
TGAGTGGGTGGAGACTGAAGTTAGGCCAGCTTGGCACTTGATGTAATTCTCCTTGGAATTTGCCCTTTTT
GAGTTTGGATCTTGGTTCATTCTCAAGCCTCAGACAGTGGTTCAAAGTTTTTTTCTTCCATTTCAGGTGT
CGTGACGTACGGCCACCATGACCGAGTACAAGCCCACGGTGCGCCTCGCCACCCGCGACGACGTCCCCAG
GGCCGTACGCACCCTCGCCGCCGCGTTCGCCGACTACCCCGCCACGCGCCACACCGTCGATCCGGACCGC
CACATCGAGCGGGTCACCGAGCTGCAAGAACTCTTCCTCACGCGCGTCGGGCTCGACATCGGCAAGGTGT
GGGTCGCGGACGACGGCGCCGCCGTGGCGGTCTGGACCACGCCGGAGAGCGTCGAAGCGGGGGCGGTGTT
CGCCGAGATCGGCCCGCGCATGGCCGAGTTGAGCGGTTCCCGGCTGGCCGCGCAGCAACAGATGGAAGGC
CTCCTGGCGCCGCACCGGCCCAAGGAGCCCGCGTGGTTCCTGGCCACCGTCGGAGTCTCGCCCGACCACC
AGGGCAAGGGTCTGGGCAGCGCCGTCGTGCTCCCCGGAGTGGAGGCGGCCGAGCGCGCCGGGGTGCCCGC
CTTCCTGGAGACCTCCGCGCCCCGCAACCTCCCCTTCTACGAGCGGCTCGGCTTCACCGTCACCGCCGAC
GTCGAGGTGCCCGAAGGACCGCGCACCTGGTGCATGACCCGCAAGCCCGGTGCCTGAACGCGTTAAGTCG
ACAATCAACCTCTGGATTACAAAATTTGTGAAAGATTGACTGGTATTCTTAACTATGTTGCTCCTTTTAC
GCTATGTGGATACGCTGCTTTAATGCCTTTGTATCATGCTATTGCTTCCCGTATGGCTTTCATTTTCTCC
TCCTTGTATAAATCCTGGTTGCTGTCTCTTTATGAGGAGTTGTGGCCCGTTGTCAGGCAACGTGGCGTGG
TGTGCACTGTGTTTGCTGACGCAACCCCCACTGGTTGGGGCATTGCCACCACCTGTCAGCTCCTTTCCGG
GACTTTCGCTTTCCCCCTCCCTATTGCCACGGCGGAACTCATCGCCGCCTGCCTTGCCCGCTGCTGGACA
GGGGCTCGGCTGTTGGGCACTGACAATTCCGTGGTGTTGTCGGGGAAATCATCGTCCTTTCCTTGGCTGC
TCGCCTGTGTTGCCACCTGGATTCTGCGCGGGACGTCCTTCTGCTACGTCCCTTCGGCCCTCAATCCAGC
GGACCTTCCTTCCCGCGGCCTGCTGCCGGCTCTGCGGCCTCTTCCGCGTCTTCGCCTTCGCCCTCAGACG
AGTCGGATCTCCCTTTGGGCCGCCTCCCCGCGTCGACTTTAAGACCAATGACTTACAAGGCAGCTGTAGA
TCTTAGCCACTTTTTAAAAGAAAAGGGGGGACTGGAAGGGCTAATTCACTCCCAACGAAGACAAGATCTG
CTTTTTGCTTGTACTGGGTCTCTCTGGTTAGACCAGATCTGAGCCTGGGAGCTCTCTGGCTAACTAGGGA
ACCCACTGCTTAAGCCTCAATAAAGCTTGCCTTGAGTGCTTCAAGTAGTGTGTGCCCGTCTGTTGTGTGA
CTCTGGTAACTAGAGATCCCTCAGACCCTTTTAGTCAGTGTGGAAAATCTCTAGCAGTACGTATAGTAGT
TCATGTCATCTTATTATTCAGTATTTATAACTTGCAAAGAAATGAATATCAGAGAGTGAGAGGAACTTGT
TTATTGCAGCTTATAATGGTTACAAATAAAGCAATAGCATCACAAATTTCACAAATAAAGCATTTTTTTC
ACTGCATTCTAGTTGTGGTTTGTCCAAACTCATCAATGTATCTTATCATGTCTGGCTCTAGCTATCCCGC
CCCTAACTCCGCCCATCCCGCCCCTAACTCCGCCCAGTTCCGCCCATTCTCCGCCCCATGGCTGACTAAT
TTTTTTTATTTATGCAGAGGCCGAGGCCGCCTCGGCCTCTGAGCTATTCCAGAAGTAGTGAGGAGGCTTT
TTTGGAGGCCTAGGGACGTACCCAATTCGCCCTATAGTGAGTCGTATTACGCGCGCTCACTGGCCGTCGT
TTTACAACGTCGTGACTGGGAAAACCCTGGCGTTACCCAACTTAATCGCCTTGCAGCACATCCCCCTTTC
GCCAGCTGGCGTAATAGCGAAGAGGCCCGCACCGATCGCCCTTCCCAACAGTTGCGCAGCCTGAATGGCG
AATGGG
[124 nt withheld, positions 3367-3490]
C
[91 nt withheld, positions 3492-3582]
A
[49 nt withheld, positions 3584-3632]
CCTTTGACGTTGGAGTCCACGTTCTTT
[37 nt withheld, positions 3660-3696]
ACCCTATCTCGGTCTATTCTTTTGATTTATAAGGGATTTTGCCGATTTCGGCCTATTGGTTAAAAAATGA
GCTGATTTAACAAAAATTTAACGCGAATTTTAACAAAATATTAACGCTTACAATTTAGGTGGCACTTTTC
GGGGAAATGTGCGCGGAACCCCTATTTGTTTATTTTTCTAAATACATTCAAATATGTATCCGCTCATGAG
ACAATAACCCTGATAAATGCTTCAATAATATTGAAAAAGGAAGAGTATGAGTATTCAACATTTCCGTGTC
GCCCTTATTCCCTTTTTTGCGGCATTTTGCCTTCCTGTTTTTGCTCACCCAGAAACGCTGGTGAAAGTAA
AAGATGCTGAAGATCAGTTGGGTGCACGAGTGGGTTACATCGAACTGGATCTCAACAGCGGTAAGATCCT
TGAGAGTTTTCGCCCCGAAGAACGTTTTCCAATGATGAGCACTTTTAAAGTTCTGCTATGTGGCGCGGTA
TTATCCCGTATTGACGCCGGGCAAGAGCAACTCGGTCGCCGCATACACTATTCTCAGAATGACTTGGTTG
AGTACTCACCAGTCACAGAAAAGCATCTTACGGATGGCATGACAGTAAGAGAATTATGCAGTGCTGCCAT
AACCATGAGTGATAACACTGCGGCCAACTTACTTCTGACAACGATCGGAGGACCGAAGGAGCTAACCGCT
TTTTTGCACAACATGGGGGATCATGTAACTCGCCTTGATCGTTGGGAACCGGAGCTGAATGAAGCCATAC
CAAACGACGAGCGTGACACCACGATGCCTGTAGCAATGGCAACAACGTTGCGCAAACTATTAACTGGCGA
ACTACTTACTCTAGCTTCCCGGCAACAATTAATAGACTGGATGGAGGCGGATAAAGTTGCAGGACCACTT
CTGCGCTCGGCCCTTCCGGCTGGCTGGTTTATTGCTGATAAATCTGGAGCCGGTGAGCGTGGGTCTCGCG
GTATCATTGCAGCACTGGGGCCAGATGGTAAGCCCTCCCGTATCGTAGTTATCTACACGACGGGGAGTCA
GGCAACTATGGATGAACGAAATAGACAGATCGCTGAGATAGGTGCCTCACTGATTAAGCATTGGTAACTG
TCAGACCAAGTTTACTCATATATACTTTAGATTGATTTAAAACTTCATTTTTAATTTAAAAGGATCTAGG
TGAAGATCCTTTTTGATAATCTCATGACCAAAATCCCTTAACGTGAGTTTTCGTTCCACTGAGCGTCAGA
CCCCGTAGAAAAGATCAAAGGATCTTCTTGAGATCCTTTTTTTCTGCGCGTAATCTGCTGCTTGCAAACA
AAAAAACCACCGCTACCAGCGGTGGTTTGTTTGCCGGATCAAGAGCTACCAACTCTTTTTCCGAAGGTAA
CTGGCTTCAGCAGAGCGCAGATACCAAATACTGTTCTTCTAGTGTAGCCGTAGTTAGGCCACCACTTCAA
GAACTCTGTAGCACCGCCTACATACCTCGCTCTGCTAATCCTGTTACCAGTGGCTGCTGCCAGTGGCGAT
AAGTCGTGTCTTACCGGGTTGGACTCAAGACGATAGTTACCGGATAAGGCGCAGCGGTCGGGCTGAACGG
GGGGTTCGTGCACACAGCCCAGCTTGGAGCGAACGACCTACACCGAACTGAGATACCTACAGCGTGAGCT
ATGAGAAAGCGCCACGCTTCCCGAAGGGAGAAAGGCGGACAGGTATCCGGTAAGCGGCAGGGTCGGAACA
GGAGAGCGCACGAGGGAGCTTCCAGGGGGAAACGCCTGGTATCTTTATAGTCCTGTCGGGTTTCGCCACC
TCTGACTTGAGCGTCGATTTTTGTGATGCTCGTCAGGGGGGCGGAGCCTATGGAAAAACGCCAGCAACGC
GGCCTTTTTACGGTTCCTGGCCTTTTGCTGGCCTTTTGCTCACATGTTCTTTCCTGCGTTATCCCCTGAT
TCTGTGGATAACCGTATTACCGCCTTTGAGTGAGCTGATACCGCTCGCCGCAGCCGAACGACCGAGCGCA
GCGAGTCAGTGAGCGAGGAAGCGGAAGAGCGCCCAATACGCAAACCGCCTCTCCCCGCGCGTTGGCCGAT
TCATTAATGCAGCTGGCACGACAGGTTTCCCGACTGGAAAGCGGGCAGTGAGCGCAACGCAATTAATGTG
AGTTAGCTCACTCATTAGGCACCCCAGGCTTTACACTTTATGCTTCCGGCTCGTATGTTGTGTGGAATTG
TGAGCGGATAACAATTTCACACAGGAAACAGCTATGACCATGATTACGCCAAGCGCGCAATTAACCCTCA
CTAAAGGGAACAAAAGCTGGAGCTGCAAGCTTAATGTAGTCTTATGCAATACTCTTGTAGTCTTGCAACA
TGGTAACGATGAGTTAGCAACATGCCTTACAAGGAGAGAAAAAGCACCGTGCATGCCGATTGGTGGAAGT
AAGGTGGTACGATCGTGCCTTATTAGGAAGGCAACAGACGGGTCTGACATGGATTGGACGAACCACTGAA
TTGCCGCATTGCAGAGATATTGTATTTAAGTGCCTAGCTCGATACATAAACGGGTCTCTCTGGTTAGACC
AGATCTGAGCCTGGGAGCTCTCTGGCTAACTAGGGAACCCACTGCTTAAGCCTCAATAAAGCTTGCCTTG
AGTGCTTCAAGTAGTGTGTGCCCGTCTGTTGTGTGACTCTGGTAACTAGAGATCCCTCAGACCCTTTTAG
TCAGTGTGGAAAATCTCTAGCAGTGGCGCCCGAACAGGGACTTGAAAGCGAAAGGGAAACCAGAGGAGCT
CTCTCGACGCAGGACTCGGCTTGCTGAAGCGCGCACGGCAAGAGGCGAGGGGCGGCGACTGGTGAGTACG
CCAAAAATTTTGACTAGCGGAGGCTAGAAGGAGAGAGATGGGTGCGAGAGCGTCAGTATTAAGCGGGGGA
GAATTAGATCGCGATGGGAAAAAATTCGGTTAAGGCCAGGGGGAAAGAAAAAATATAAATTAAAACATAT
AGTATGGGCAAGCAGGGAGCTAGAACGATTCGCAGTTAATCCTGGCCTGTTAGAAACATCAGAAGGCTGT
AGACAAATACTGGGACAGCTACAACCATCCCTTCAGACAGGATCAGAAGAACTTAGATCATTATATAATA
CAGTAGCAACCCTCTATTGTGTGCATCAAAGGATAGAGATAAAAGACACCAAGGAAGCTTTAGACAAGAT
AGAGGAAGAGCAAAACAAAAGTAAGACCACCGCACAGCAAGCGGCCGCTGATCTTCAGACCTGGAGGAGG
AGATATGAGGGACAATTGGAGAAGTGAATTATATAAATATAAAGTAGTAAAAATTGAACCATTAGGAGTA
GCACCCACCAAGGCAAAGAGAAGAGTGGTGCAGAGAGAAAAAAGAGCAGTGGGAATAGGAGCTTTGTTCC
TTGGGTTCTTGGGAGCAGCAGGAAGCACTATGGGCGCAGCGTCAATGACGCTGACGGTACAGGCCAGACA
ATTATTGTCTGGTATAGTGCAGCAGCAGAACAATTTGCTGAGGGCTATTGAGGCGCAACAGCATCTGTTG
CAACTCACAGTCTGGGGCATCAAGCAGCTCCAGGCAAGAATCCTGGCTGTGGAAAGATACCTAAAGGATC
AACAGCTCCTGGGGATTTGGGGTTGCTCTGGAAAACTCATTTGCACCACTGCTGTGCCTTGGAATGCTAG
TTGGAGTAATAAATCTCTGGAACAGATTTGGAATCACACGACCTGGATGGAGTGGGACAGAGAAATTAAC
AATTACACAAGCTTAATACACTCCTTAATTGAAGAATCGCAAAACCAGCAAGAAAAGAATGAACAAGAAT
TATTGGAATTAGATAAATGGGCAAGTTTGTGGAATTGGTTTAACATAACAAATTGGCTGTGGTATATAAA
ATTATTCATAATGATAGTAGGAGGCTTGGTAGGTTTAAGAATAGTTTTTGCTGTACTTTCTATAGTGAAT
AGAGTTAGGCAGGGATATTCACCATTATCGTTTCAGACCCACCTCCCAACCCCGAGGGGACCCAGAGAGG
GCCTATTTCCCATGATTCCTTCATATTTGCATATACGATACAAGGCTGTTAGAGAGATAATTAGAATTAA
TTTGACTGTAAACACAAAGATATTAGTACAAAATACGTGACGTAGAAAGTAATAATTTCTTGGGTAGTTT
GCAGTTTTAAAATTATGTTTTAAAATGGACTATCATATGCTTACCGTAACTTGAAAGTATTTCGATTTCT
TGGCTTTATATATCTTGTGGAAAGGACGAAACACCGGCAGCTCAGAAAGAATCCGTGTTTTAGAGCTAGA
AATAGCAAGTTAAAATAAGGCTAGTCCGTTATCAACTTGAAAAAGTGGCACCGAGTCGGTGCTTTTTTAA
GCTTGGCGTAACTAGATCTTGAGACAAATGGCAGTATTCATCCACAATTTTAAAAGAAAAGGGGGGATTG
GGGGGTACAGTGCAGGGGAAAGAATAGTAGACATAATAGCAACAGACATACAAACTAAAGAATTACAAAA
ACAAATTACAAAAATTCAAAATTTTCGGGTTTATTACAGGGACAGCAGAGATCCACTTTGGCGCCGGCTC
GAGGGGG
