>Addgene plasmid #77294 | PRKAG3 gRNA (BRDN0001146704) | depositor partial sequence | sequence record 144754 | Target Sequence
GCAGCTCAGAAAGAATCCGT
