>Addgene plasmid #77294 | PRKAG3 gRNA (BRDN0001146704) | addgene partial sequence | sequence record 187479 | hU6-F
TAGAAAGTAATAATTTCTTGGGTAGTTTGCAGTTTTAAAATTATGTTTTAAAATGGACTATCATATGCTT
ACCGTAACTTGAAAGTATTTCGATTTCTTGGCTTTATATATCTTGTGGAAAGGACGAAACACCGGCAGCT
CAGAAAGAATCCGTGTTTTAGAGCTAGAAATAGCAAGTTAAAATAAGGCTAGTCCGTTATCAACTTGAAA
AAGTGGCACCGAGTCGGTGCTTTTTTAAGCTTGGCGTAACTAGATCTTGAGACAAATGGCAGTATTCATC
CACAATTTTAAAAGAAAAGGGGGGATTGGGGGGTACAGTGCAGGGGAAAGAATAGTAGACATAATAGCAA
CAGACATACAAACTAAAGAATTACAAAAACAAATTACAAAAATTCAAAATTTTCGGGTTTATTACAGGGA
CAGCAGAGATCCACTTTGGCGCCGGCTCGAGGGGGCCCGGGTGCAAAGATGGATAAAGTTTTAAACAGAG
AGGAATCTTTGCAGCTAATGGACCTTCTAGGTCTTGAAAGGAGTGGGAATTGGCTCCGGTGCCCGTCAGT
GGGCAGAGCG
